Addgene plasmid #154027: pDONR207 SARS-CoV-2 NSP3 Cys857Ala
Purpose: Gateway-compatible Entry vector
Depositing lab: Fritz Roth. Depositing organization: Sinai Health System. Publication: A Comprehensive, Flexible Collection of SARS-CoV-2 Coding Regions. Kim DK, Knapp JJ, Kuang D, Chawla A, Cassonnet P, Lee H, Sheykhkarimli D, Samavarchi-Tehrani P, Abdouni H, Rayhan A, Li R, Pogoutse O, Coyaud E, van der Werf S, Demeret C, Gingras AC, Taipale M, Raught B, Jacob Y, Roth FP. G3 (Bethesda). 2020 Aug 6. pii: g3.120.401554. doi: 10.1534/g3.120.401554. PubMed 32763951.
Backbone
  Vector backbone: pDONR207
  Backbone manufacturer: Invitrogen
  Backbone size w/o insert (bp): 5585
  Vector type: Gateway-compatible Entry vector, with mutagenized insert of NSP3 gene's CDS from SARS-CoV-2 isolate Wuhan-Hu-1
Growth in bacteria
  Bacterial resistance: Gentamicin, 10 μg/mL
  Growth temperature: 37°C
  Growth strain: DH5alpha
  Copy number: Unknown
Gene/Insert
  Gene/Insert name: NSP3 (alt name: PLPRO)
  Species: SARS-CoV-2 isolate Wuhan-Hu-1
  Insert size (bp): 5841
  Mutation: Many synonymous changes due to codon optimization
  Cloning method: Gateway Cloning
  Sequencing primers: 5′ TCGCGTTAACGCTAGCATGGATCT; 3′ GTAACATCAGAGATTTTGAGACAC
Terms and licenses: Academic/Nonprofit Terms; Industry Terms
How to cite: pDONR207 SARS-CoV-2 NSP3 Cys857Ala was a gift from Fritz Roth (Addgene plasmid # 154027 ; http://n2t.net/addgene:154027 ; RRID:Addgene_154027)
