[The description below was written by a language model from this plasmid's Addgene catalogue record and pLannotate feature annotations shown in this document.]
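Description:
pDONR207 SARS-CoV-2 NSP3 Cys857Ala is a Gateway-compatible entry clone built on the Invitrogen pDONR207 backbone. It carries the coding sequence of non-structural protein 3 (NSP3, also listed as PLPRO) from SARS-CoV-2 isolate Wuhan-Hu-1. The insert is 5,841 bp and is codon-optimized, so it differs from the viral sequence by many synonymous changes. The construct name also indicates a cysteine-to-alanine substitution at residue 857, although the catalogue mutation field does not list it separately. The alternative name points to the papain-like protease activity of NSP3, but the record does not state what functional effect the mutation is meant to have.

In the 9,211 nt sequenced plasmid, the open reading frame is bracketed by two attL-type recombination sites, annotated as attL3 and attL2. These allow the insert to be moved by an LR Clonase reaction into any compatible destination vector. No promoter drives the insert in this plasmid, so it is a shuttle and storage clone rather than an expression construct. rrnB T1 and T2 terminators flank the cassette region and insulate it from read-through transcription. The automated annotation matches the insert to the replicase polyprotein 1a and attaches a functional note about nsp10, which reflects the polyprotein database entry rather than the NSP3 region actually present.

The plasmid replicates in E. coli from a high-copy ColE1/pUC-type origin. It is selected with gentamicin through the aacC1 acetyltransferase gene, which is expressed from a class 1 integron Pc promoter. The kanamycin-resistance fragments in the annotation are only partial remnants, and the record lists no kanamycin selection. The depositor sequence record covers only the insert. The clone belongs to a collection of SARS-CoV-2 coding regions intended for flexible transfer into downstream expression or interaction-assay vectors.
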