Features (pLannotate 1.2.2; 11 found; start..end, strand, type, name):
    102..145     +  terminator     rrnB T1 terminator: Escherichia coli rrnB; transcription terminator T1 from the E. coli rrnB gene
    202..297     +  protein_bind   attL3: mutant version of attL; recombination site for the Gateway® LR reaction LR Clonase™
    297..6137    +  CDS            R1A_SARS2 (fragment) (sequence partly withheld): Experimental evidence at protein level: Swiss-Prot protein existence level 1. [Non-structural protein 10]: Plays a pivotal role in viral transcription by stimulating both nsp14 3'-5' exoribonuclease and nsp16 2'-O-methyltransferase activities. Therefore plays an essential role in viral mRNAs cap methylation. From Severe acute respiratory syndrome coronavirus 2 (2019-nCoV) (SARS-CoV-2).
   6142..6241    -  protein_bind   attL2: mutant version of attL; recombination site for the Gateway® LR reaction LR Clonase™
   6364..6990    +  CDS            KanR (fragment): aminoglycoside phosphotransferase; aph(3')-Ia; confers resistance to kanamycin in bacteria or G418 (Geneticin®) in eukaryotes
   7024..7557    -  CDS            GmR: gentamycin acetyltransferase; aacC1; confers resistance to gentamycin
   7746..7774    -  promoter       Pc promoter: intI1 (promoter lies within the coding sequence); class 1 integron promoter
   7752..8099    -  CDS            YPR2_ECOLX (fragment): Protein predicted: Swiss-Prot protein existence level 4. From Escherichia coli.
   8104..8288    +  CDS            KanR (fragment): aminoglycoside phosphotransferase; aph(3')-Ia; confers resistance to kanamycin in bacteria or G418 (Geneticin®) in eukaryotes
   8431..9019    +  rep_origin     ori: high-copy-number ColE1/pMB1/pBR322/pUC origin of replication
   9154..9181    -  terminator     rrnB T2 terminator: transcription terminator T2 from the E. coli rrnB gene
>Addgene plasmid #154027 | pDONR207 SARS-CoV-2 NSP3 Cys857Ala | addgene full sequence | sequence record 299767 | Addgene NGS Result
GGCGTCCTGCCCGCCACCCTCCGGGCCGTTGCTTCACAACGTTCAAATCCGCTCCCGGCGGATTTGTCCT
ACTCAGGAGAGCGTTCACCGACAAACAACAGATAAAACGAAAGGCCCAGTCTTCCGACTGAGCCTTTCGT
TTTATTTGATGCCTGGCAGTTCCCTACTCTCGCGTTAACGCTAGCATGGATCTCGGGCCCCAAATAATGA
TTTTATTTTGACTGATAGTGACCTGTTCGTTGCAACAAATTGATGAGCAATGCTTTTTTATAATGCCAAC
TTTGTACAAAAAAGTTGGCATGGCCCCTACCAAGGTGACCTTCGGAGACGACACCGTGATCGAGGTGCAG
GGTTACAAGAGCGTGAACATCACCTTCGAGCTGGACGAACGCATCGACAAGGTGCTGAACGAAAAGTGCT
CCGCTTACACCGTGGAGCTGGGCACCGAGGTGAACGAATTCGCCTGCGTGGTGGCCGACGCTGTGATCAA
GACCCTGCAGCCAGTGTCCGAACTGCTGACCCCTCTGGGTATCGACCTGGACGAGTGGTCTATGGCTACC
TACTACCTGTTCGACGAGAGCGGCGAATTCAAGCTGGCCTCTCACATGTACTGCAGCTTCTACCCTCCCG
ACGAAGACGAGGAAGAGGGTGACTGCGAAGAGGAAGAGTTCGAGCCTTCCACTCAGTACGAGTACGGCAC
CGAAGACGACTACCAGGGCAAGCCTCTGGAATTCGGAGCCACCTCTGCCGCTCTGCAGCCTGAAGAGGAA
CAGGAGGAAGACTGGCTGGACGACGACTCCCAGCAGACCGTGGGTCAGCAGGACGGCTCTGAAGACAACC
AGACCACCACCATCCAGACCATCGTGGAGGTGCAGCCTCAGCTGGAGATGGAACTGACCCCAGTGGTGCA
GACCATCGAG
[501 nt withheld, positions 921-1421]
GAGATGAAGTCCGAAAAGCAGGTGGAGCAGAAGATCGCCGAGATCCCCAAGGAGGAAGTGAAGCCTTTCA
TCACCGAATCTAAGCCCAGCGTGGAGCAGAGAAAGCAGGACGACAAGAAGATCAAGGCCTGCGTGGAGGA
AGTGACCACCACCCTGGAGGAAACCAAGTTCCTGACCGAGAACCTGCTGCTGTACATCGACATCAACGGC
AACCTGCACCCTGACTCCGCTACCCTGGTGTCTGACATCGACATCACCTTCCTGAAGAAGGACGCCCCCT
ACATCGTGGGCGACGTGGTGCAGGAAGGAGTGCTGACCGCTGTGGTCATCCCTACCAAGAAGGCCGGTGG
CACCACCGAGATGCTGGCCAAGGCTCTGCGTAAGGTGCCAACCGACAACTACATCACCACCTACCCCGGT
CAGGGCCTGAACGGTTACACCGTGGAGGAAGCTAAGACCGTGCTGAAGAAGTGCAAGTCTGCCTTCTACA
TCCTGCCCTCCATCATCTCTAACGAGAAGCAGGAAATCCTGGGCACCGTGAGCTGGAACCTGCGCGAAAT
GCTGGCCCACGCTGAGGAAACCAGGAAGCTGATGCCCGTGTGCGTGGAGACCAAGGCCATCGTGAGCACC
ATCCAGAGAAAGTACAAGGGCATCAAGATCCAGGAGGGTGTGGTGGACTACGGCGCTCGTTTCTACTTCT
ACACCTCCAAGACCACCGTGGCCTCTCTGATCAACACCCTGAACGACCTGAACGAGACCCTGGTGACCAT
GCCACTGGGATACGTGACCCACGGTCTGAACCTGGAGGAAGCCGCTAGATACATGCGTTCCCTGAAGGTG
CCTGCTACCGTGAGCGTGAGCAGCCCTGACGCTGTGACCGCCTACAACGGATACCTGACCTCCTCTAGCA
AGACCCCTGAGGAACACTTCATCGAAACCATCAGCCTGGCCGGTTCCTACAAGGACTGGTCTTACAGCGG
ACAGTCCACCCAGCTGGGCATCGAGTTCCTGAAGCGCGGAGACAAGAGCGTGTACTACACCTCCAACCCA
ACCACCTTCCACCTGGACGGTGAAGTGATCACCTTCGACAACCTGAAGACCCTGCTGTCTCTGCGCGAGG
TGAGGACCATCAAGGTGTTCACCACCGTGGACAACATCAACCTGCACACCCAGGTGGTGGACATGAGCAT
GACCTACGGACAGCAGTTCGGTCCTACCTACCTGGACGGAGCTGACGTGACCAAGATCAAGCCACACAAC
TCCCACGAGGGCAAGACCTTCTACGTGCTGCCTAACGATGACACCCTGAGAGTGGAGGCTTTCGAATACT
ACCACACCACCGACCCATCCTTCCTGGGCAGGTACATGTCTGCCCTGAACCACACCAAGAAGTGGAAGTA
CCCCCAGGTGAACGGACTGACCAGCATCAAGTGGGCCGACAACAACGCCTACCTGGCCACCGCTCTGCTG
ACCCTGCAGCAGATCGAACTGAAGTTCAACCCACCCGCTCTGCAGGACGCTTACTACAGAGCCCGTGCTG
GCGAGGCCGCTAACTTCTGCGCTCTGATCCTGGCCTACTGCAACAAGACCGTGGGCGAACTGGGAGACGT
GAGAGAGACCATGAGCTACCTGTTCCAGCACGCCAACCTGGACTCCTGCAAGCGTGTGCTGAACGTGGTG
TGCAAGACCTGCGGCCAGCAGCAGACCACCCTGAAGGGAGTGGAAGCTGTGATGTACATGGGTACCCTGT
CCTACGAGCAGTTCAAGAAGGGCGTGCAGATCCCTTGCACCTGCGGAAAGCAGGCCACCAAGTACCTGGT
GCAGCAGGAAAGCCCATTCGTGATGATGTCCGCTCCTCCAGCCCAGTACGAACTGAAGCACGGCACCTTC
ACCTGCGCTTCCGAGTACACCGGCAACTACCAGTGCGGACACTACAAGCACATCACCTCTAAGGAGACCC
TGTACTGCATCGACGGAGCCCTGCTGACCAAGTCCTCTGAATACAAGGGTCCCATCACCGACGTGTTCTA
CAAGGAGAACAGCTACACCACCACCATCAAGCCCGTGACCTACAAGCTGGACGGCGTGGTGTGCACCGAA
ATCGACCCTAAGCTGGACAACTACTACAAGAAGGACAACTCTTACTTCACCGAGCAGCCTATCGACCTGG
TGCCAAACCAGCCCTACCCTAACGCCAGCTTCGACAACTTCAAGTTCGTGTGCGACAACATCAAGTTCGC
TGACGACCTGAACCAGCTGACCGGATACAAGAAGCCTGCCTCTAGAGAGCTGAAGGTGACCTTCTTCCCA
GACCTGAACGGCGACGTGGTGGCTATCGACTACAAGCACTACACCCCAAGCTTCAAGAAGGGAGCCAAGC
TGCTGCACAAGCCCATCGTGTGGCACGTGAACAACGCTACCAACAAGGCCACCTACAAGCCTAACACCTG
GTGCATCCGTTGCCTGTGGTCTACCAAGCCAGTGGAAACCTCCAACTCTTTCGACGTGCTGAAGAGCGAG
GACGCTCAGGGCATGGACAACCTGGCCTGCGAAGACCTGAAGCCCGTGAGCGAGGAAGTGGTGGAGAACC
CAACCATCCAGAAGGACGTGCTGGAATGCAACGTGAAGACCACCGAGGTGGTGGGAGACATCATCCTGAA
GCCAGCTAACAACAGCCTGAAGATCACCGAGGAAGTGGGTCACACCGACCTGATGGCCGCTTACGTGGAC
AACAGCTCCCTGACCATCAAGAAGCCCAACGAGCTGAGCAGGGTGCTGGGTCTGAAGACCCTGGCTACTC
ACGGTCTGGCTGCTGTGAACTCTGTGCCATGGGACACCATCGCTAACTACGCCAAGCCTTTCCTGAACAA
GGTGGTGTCCACCACCACCAACATCGTGACCAGATGTCTGAACCGCGTGTGCACCAACTACATGCCCTAC
TTCTTCACCCTGCTGCTGCAGCTGTGCACCTTCACCAGAAGCACCAACTCCCGTATCAAGGCTAGCATGC
CTACCACCATCGCCAAGAACACCGTGAAGAGCGTGGGAAAGTTCTGCCTGGAGGCTTCCTTCAACTACCT
GAAGTCTCCAAACTTCAGCAAGCTGATCAACATCATCATCTGGTTCCTGCTGCTCTCCGTGTGCCTGGGT
TCCCTGATCTACTCTACCGCCGCTCTGGGAGTGCTGATGTCTAACCTGGGTATGCCTAGCTACTGCACTG
GTTACAGAGAGGGATACCTGAACAGCACCAACGTGACCATCGCCACCTACTGCACCGGCAGCATCCCATG
CTCCGTGTGCCTGTCTGGACTGGACAGCCTGGACACCTACCCCTCCCTGGAAACCATCCAGATCACCATC
TCTAGCTTCAAGTGGGACCTGACCGCCTTCGGTCTGGTGGCTGAGTGGTTCCTGGCCTACATCCTGTTCA
CCAGGTTCTTCTACGTGCTGGGCCTGGCCGCTATCATGCAGCTGTTCTTCTCCTACTTCGCTGTGCACTT
CATCAGCAACTCCTGGCTGATGTGGCTGATCATCAACCTGGTGCAGATGGCTCCCATCTCTGCCATGGTG
CGCATGTACATCTTCTTCGCCAGCTTCTACTACGTGTGGAAGTCCTACGTGCACGTGGTGGACGGTTGCA
ACTCCTCTACCTGCATGATGTGCTACAAGCGCAACAGGGCTACCAGGGTGGAGTGCACCACCATCGTGAA
CGGCGTGCGCAGGTCCTTCTACGTGTACGCCAACGGCGGCAAGGGATTCTGCAAGCTGCACAACTGGAAC
TGCGTGAACTGCGACACCTTCTGCGCTGGCTCCACCTTCATCTCTGACGAGGTGGCCAGAGACCTGAGCC
TGCAGTTCAAGCGTCCAATCAACCCCACCGACCAGAGCTCCTACATCGTGGACTCTGTGACCGTGAAGAA
CGGTAGCATCCACCTGTACTTCGACAAGGCTGGCCAGAAGACCTACGAGCGCCACTCTCTGAGCCACTTC
GTGAACCTGGACAACCTGAGGGCCAACAACACCAAGGGCAGCCTGCCTATCAACGTGATCGTGTTCGACG
GAAAGTCCAAGTGCGAGGAATCTAGCGCCAAGTCCGCCAGCGTGTACTACAGCCAGCTGATGTGCCAGCC
AATCCTGCTGCTGGACCAGGCTCTGGTGTCTGACGTGGGAGACAGCGCCGAAGTGGCCGTGAAGATGTTC
GACGCCTACGTGAACACCTTCTCCTCTACCTTCAACGTGCCTATGGAGAAGCTGAAGACCCTGGTGGCTA
CTGCTGAGGCTGAACTGGCTAAGAACGTGTCCCTGGACAACGTGCTGAGCACCTTCATCTCCGCCGCTAG
GCAGGGTTTCGTGGACTCTGACGTGGAAACCAAAGACGTGGTGGAGTGCCTGAAGCTGTCTCACCAGAGC
GACATCGAAGTGACCGGCGACTCCTGCAACAACTACATGCTGACCTACAACAAGGTGGAGAACATGACCC
CAAGAGACCTGGGAGCTTGCATCGACTGCTCCGCCCGTCACATCAACGCTCAGGTGGCCAAGTCTCACAA
CATCGCCCTGATCTGGAACGTGAAGGACTTCATGAGCCTGTCCGAGCAGCTGCGCAAGCAGATCAGGAGC
GCCGCTAAGAAGAACAACCTGCCCTTCAAGCTGACCTGCGCTACCACCAGACAGGTGGTGAACGTGGTGA
CCACCAAGATCGCCCTGAAGGGCGGATAATACCCAACTTTCTTGTACAAAGTTGGCATTATAAGAAAGCA
TTGCTTATCAATTTGTTGCAACGAACAGGTCACTATCAGTCAAAATAAAATCATTATTTGCCATCCAGCT
GCAGCTCTGGCCCGTGTCTCAAAATCTCTGATGTTACATTGCACAAGATAAAAATATATCATCATGAACA
ATAAAACTGTCTGCTTACATAAACAGTAATACAAGGGGTGTTATGAGCCATATTCAACGGGAAACGTCGA
GGCCGCGATTAAATTCCAACATGGATGCTGATTTATATGGGTATAAATGGGCTCGCGATAATGTCGGGCA
ATCAGGTGCGACAATCTATCGCTTGTATGGGAAGCCCGATGCGCCAGAGTTGTTTCTGAAACATGGCAAA
GGTAGCGTTGCCAATGATGTTACAGATGAGATGGTCAGACTAAACTGGCTGACGGAATTTATGCCTCTTC
CGACCATCAAGCATTTTATCCGTACTCCTGATGATGCATGGTTACTCACCACTGCGATCCCCGGAAAAAC
AGCATTCCAGGTATTAGAAGAATATCCTGATTCAGGTGAAAATATTGTTGATGCGCTGGCAGTGTTCCTG
CGCCGGTTGCATTCGATTCCTGTTTGTAATTGTCCTTTTAACAGCGATCGCGTATTTCGTCTCGCTCAGG
CGCAATCACGAATGAATAACGGTTTGGTTGATGCGAGTGATTTTGATGACGAGCGTAATGGCTGGCCTGT
TGAACAAGTCTGGAAAGAAATGCATAAACTTTTGCCATTCTCACCGGATTCAGTCGTCACTCATGGTGAT
TTCTCACTTGATAACCTTATTTTTGACGAGGGGAAATTAGGCCGGGAAGCCGATCTCGGCTTGAACGAAT
TGTTAGGTGGCGGTACTTGGGTCGATATCAAAGTGCATCACTTCTTCCCGTATGCCCAACTTTGTATAGA
GAGCCACTGCGGGATCGTCACCGTAATCTGCTTGCACGTAGATCACATAAGCACCAAGCGCGTTGGCCTC
ATGCTTGAGGAGATTGATGAGCGCGGTGGCAATGCCCTGCCTCCGGTGCTCGCCGGAGACTGCGAGATCA
TAGATATAGATCTCACTACGCGGCTGCTCAAACTTGGGCAGAACGTAAGCCGCGAGAGCGCCAACAACCG
CTTCTTGGTCGAAGGCAGCAAGCGCGATGAATGTCTTACTACGGAGCAAGTTCCCGAGGTAATCGGAGTC
CGGCTGATGTTGGGAGTAGGTGGCTACGTCTCCGAACTCACGACCGAAAAGATCAAGAGCAGCCCGCATG
GATTTGACTTGGTCAGGGCCGAGCCTACATGTGCGAATGATGCCCATACTTGAGCCACCTAACTTTGTTT
TAGGGCGACTGCCCTGCTGCGTAACATCGTTGCTGCTGCGTAACATCGTTGCTGCTCCATAACATCAAAC
ATCGACCCACGGCGTAACGCGCTTGCTGCTTGGATGCCCGAGGCATAGACTGTACAAAAAAACAGTCATA
ACAAGCCATGAAAACCGCCACTGCGCCGTTACCACCGCTGCGTTCGGTCAAGGTTCTGGACCAGTTGCGT
GAGCGCATACGCTACTTGCATTACAGTTTACGAACCGAACAGGCTTATGTCAACTGGGTTCGTGCCTTCA
TCCGTTTCCACGGTGTGCGTCACCCGGCAACCTTGGGCAGCAGCGAAGTCGAGGCATTTCTGTCCTGGCT
GGCGAACGAGCGCAAGGTTTCGGTCTCCACGCATCGTCAGGCATTGGCGGCCTTGCTGTTCTTCTACGGC
AAGGTGCTGTGCACGGATCTGCCCTGGCTTCAGGAGATCGGAAGACCTCGGCCGTCGCGGCGCTTGCCGG
TGGTGCTGACCCCGGATGAAGTGGTTCGCATCCTCGGTTTTCTGGAAGGCGAGCATCGTTTGTTCGCCCA
GGACTCTAGCTATAGTTCTAGTGGTTGGCTACTAATAGGTTGTATTGATGTTGGACGAGTCGGAATCGCA
GACCGATACCAGGATCTTGCCATCCTATGGAACTGCCTCGGTGAGTTTTCTCCTTCATTACAGAAACGGC
TTTTTCAAAAATATGGTATTGATAATCCTGATATGAATAAATTGCAGTTTCATTTGATGCTCGATGAGTT
TTTCTAATCAGAATTGGTTAATTGGTTGTAACACTGGCAGAGCATTACGCTGACTTGACGGGACGGCGCA
AGCTCATGACCAAAATCCCTTAACGTGAGTTTTCGTTCCACTGAGCGTCAGACCCCGTAGAAAAGATCAA
AGGATCTTCTTGAGATCCTTTTTTTCTGCGCGTAATCTGCTGCTTGCAAACAAAAAAACCACCGCTACCA
GCGGTGGTTTGTTTGCCGGATCAAGAGCTACCAACTCTTTTTCCGAAGGTAACTGGCTTCAGCAGAGCGC
AGATACCAAATACTGTTCTTCTAGTGTAGCCGTAGTTAGGCCACCACTTCAAGAACTCTGTAGCACCGCC
TACATACCTCGCTCTGCTAATCCTGTTACCAGTGGCTGCTGCCAGTGGCGATAAGTCGTGTCTTACCGGG
TTGGACTCAAGACGATAGTTACCGGATAAGGCGCAGCGGTCGGGCTGAACGGGGGGTTCGTGCACACAGC
CCAGCTTGGAGCGAACGACCTACACCGAACTGAGATACCTACAGCGTGAGCTATGAGAAAGCGCCACGCT
TCCCGAAGGGAGAAAGGCGGACAGGTATCCGGTAAGCGGCAGGGTCGGAACAGGAGAGCGCACGAGGGAG
CTTCCAGGGGGAAACGCCTGGTATCTTTATAGTCCTGTCGGGTTTCGCCACCTCTGACTTGAGCGTCGAT
TTTTGTGATGCTCGTCAGGGGGGCGGAGCCTATGGAAAAACGCCAGCAACGCGGCCTTTTTACGGTTCCT
GGCCTTTTGCTGGCCTTTTGCTCACATGTTCTTTCCTGCGTTATCCCCTGATTCTGTGGATAACCGTATT
ACCGCTAGCCAGGAAGAGTTTGTAGAAACGCAAAAAGGCCATCCGTCAGGATGGCCTTCTGCTTAGTTTG
ATGCCTGGCAGTTTATGGCG
