Features (pLannotate 1.2.2; 2 found; start..end, strand, type, name):
      4..5838    +  CDS            R1A_SARS2 (fragment) (sequence partly withheld): Experimental evidence at protein level: Swiss-Prot protein existence level 1. [Non-structural protein 10]: Plays a pivotal role in viral transcription by stimulating both nsp14 3'-5' exoribonuclease and nsp16 2'-O-methyltransferase activities. Therefore plays an essential role in viral mRNAs cap methylation. From Severe acute respiratory syndrome coronavirus 2 (2019-nCoV) (SARS-CoV-2).
   5806..5838    +  CDS            R1A_SARS2 (fragment): Experimental evidence at protein level: Swiss-Prot protein existence level 1. [Non-structural protein 10]: Plays a pivotal role in viral transcription by stimulating both nsp14 3'-5' exoribonuclease and nsp16 2'-O-methyltransferase activities. Therefore plays an essential role in viral mRNAs cap methylation. From Severe acute respiratory syndrome coronavirus 2 (2019-nCoV) (SARS-CoV-2).
>Addgene plasmid #154027 | pDONR207 SARS-CoV-2 NSP3 Cys857Ala | depositor full sequence | sequence record 300322 | Depositor Sequence
ATGGCCCCTACCAAGGTGACCTTCGGAGACGACACCGTGATCGAGGTGCAGGGTTACAAGAGCGTGAACA
TCACCTTCGAGCTGGACGAACGCATCGACAAGGTGCTGAACGAAAAGTGCTCCGCTTACACCGTGGAGCT
GGGCACCGAGGTGAACGAATTCGCCTGCGTGGTGGCCGACGCTGTGATCAAGACCCTGCAGCCAGTGTCC
GAACTGCTGACCCCTCTGGGTATCGACCTGGACGAGTGGTCTATGGCTACCTACTACCTGTTCGACGAGA
GCGGCGAATTCAAGCTGGCCTCTCACATGTACTGCAGCTTCTACCCTCCCGACGAAGACGAGGAAGAGGG
TGACTGCGAAGAGGAAGAGTTCGAGCCTTCCACTCAGTACGAGTACGGCACCGAAGACGACTACCAGGGC
AAGCCTCTGGAATTCGGAGCCACCTCTGCCGCTCTGCAGCCTGAAGAGGAACAGGAGGAAGACTGGCTGG
ACGACGACTCCCAGCAGACCGTGGGTCAGCAGGACGGCTCTGAAGACAACCAGACCACCACCATCCAGAC
CATCGTGGAGGTGCAGCCTCAGCTGGAGATGGAACTGACCCCAGTGGTGCAGACCATCGAG
[501 nt withheld, positions 622-1122]
GAGATGAAGTCCGAAAAGCAGGTGGAGCAGAAGATCGCCGAGATCCCCAAGGAGGAAGTGAAGCCTTTCA
TCACCGAATCTAAGCCCAGCGTGGAGCAGAGAAAGCAGGACGACAAGAAGATCAAGGCCTGCGTGGAGGA
AGTGACCACCACCCTGGAGGAAACCAAGTTCCTGACCGAGAACCTGCTGCTGTACATCGACATCAACGGC
AACCTGCACCCTGACTCCGCTACCCTGGTGTCTGACATCGACATCACCTTCCTGAAGAAGGACGCCCCCT
ACATCGTGGGCGACGTGGTGCAGGAAGGAGTGCTGACCGCTGTGGTCATCCCTACCAAGAAGGCCGGTGG
CACCACCGAGATGCTGGCCAAGGCTCTGCGTAAGGTGCCAACCGACAACTACATCACCACCTACCCCGGT
CAGGGCCTGAACGGTTACACCGTGGAGGAAGCTAAGACCGTGCTGAAGAAGTGCAAGTCTGCCTTCTACA
TCCTGCCCTCCATCATCTCTAACGAGAAGCAGGAAATCCTGGGCACCGTGAGCTGGAACCTGCGCGAAAT
GCTGGCCCACGCTGAGGAAACCAGGAAGCTGATGCCCGTGTGCGTGGAGACCAAGGCCATCGTGAGCACC
ATCCAGAGAAAGTACAAGGGCATCAAGATCCAGGAGGGTGTGGTGGACTACGGCGCTCGTTTCTACTTCT
ACACCTCCAAGACCACCGTGGCCTCTCTGATCAACACCCTGAACGACCTGAACGAGACCCTGGTGACCAT
GCCACTGGGATACGTGACCCACGGTCTGAACCTGGAGGAAGCCGCTAGATACATGCGTTCCCTGAAGGTG
CCTGCTACCGTGAGCGTGAGCAGCCCTGACGCTGTGACCGCCTACAACGGATACCTGACCTCCTCTAGCA
AGACCCCTGAGGAACACTTCATCGAAACCATCAGCCTGGCCGGTTCCTACAAGGACTGGTCTTACAGCGG
ACAGTCCACCCAGCTGGGCATCGAGTTCCTGAAGCGCGGAGACAAGAGCGTGTACTACACCTCCAACCCA
ACCACCTTCCACCTGGACGGTGAAGTGATCACCTTCGACAACCTGAAGACCCTGCTGTCTCTGCGCGAGG
TGAGGACCATCAAGGTGTTCACCACCGTGGACAACATCAACCTGCACACCCAGGTGGTGGACATGAGCAT
GACCTACGGACAGCAGTTCGGTCCTACCTACCTGGACGGAGCTGACGTGACCAAGATCAAGCCACACAAC
TCCCACGAGGGCAAGACCTTCTACGTGCTGCCTAACGATGACACCCTGAGAGTGGAGGCTTTCGAATACT
ACCACACCACCGACCCATCCTTCCTGGGCAGGTACATGTCTGCCCTGAACCACACCAAGAAGTGGAAGTA
CCCCCAGGTGAACGGACTGACCAGCATCAAGTGGGCCGACAACAACGCCTACCTGGCCACCGCTCTGCTG
ACCCTGCAGCAGATCGAACTGAAGTTCAACCCACCCGCTCTGCAGGACGCTTACTACAGAGCCCGTGCTG
GCGAGGCCGCTAACTTCTGCGCTCTGATCCTGGCCTACTGCAACAAGACCGTGGGCGAACTGGGAGACGT
GAGAGAGACCATGAGCTACCTGTTCCAGCACGCCAACCTGGACTCCTGCAAGCGTGTGCTGAACGTGGTG
TGCAAGACCTGCGGCCAGCAGCAGACCACCCTGAAGGGAGTGGAAGCTGTGATGTACATGGGTACCCTGT
CCTACGAGCAGTTCAAGAAGGGCGTGCAGATCCCTTGCACCTGCGGAAAGCAGGCCACCAAGTACCTGGT
GCAGCAGGAAAGCCCATTCGTGATGATGTCCGCTCCTCCAGCCCAGTACGAACTGAAGCACGGCACCTTC
ACCTGCGCTTCCGAGTACACCGGCAACTACCAGTGCGGACACTACAAGCACATCACCTCTAAGGAGACCC
TGTACTGCATCGACGGAGCCCTGCTGACCAAGTCCTCTGAATACAAGGGTCCCATCACCGACGTGTTCTA
CAAGGAGAACAGCTACACCACCACCATCAAGCCCGTGACCTACAAGCTGGACGGCGTGGTGTGCACCGAA
ATCGACCCTAAGCTGGACAACTACTACAAGAAGGACAACTCTTACTTCACCGAGCAGCCTATCGACCTGG
TGCCAAACCAGCCCTACCCTAACGCCAGCTTCGACAACTTCAAGTTCGTGTGCGACAACATCAAGTTCGC
TGACGACCTGAACCAGCTGACCGGATACAAGAAGCCTGCCTCTAGAGAGCTGAAGGTGACCTTCTTCCCA
GACCTGAACGGCGACGTGGTGGCTATCGACTACAAGCACTACACCCCAAGCTTCAAGAAGGGAGCCAAGC
TGCTGCACAAGCCCATCGTGTGGCACGTGAACAACGCTACCAACAAGGCCACCTACAAGCCTAACACCTG
GTGCATCCGTTGCCTGTGGTCTACCAAGCCAGTGGAAACCTCCAACTCTTTCGACGTGCTGAAGAGCGAG
GACGCTCAGGGCATGGACAACCTGGCCTGCGAAGACCTGAAGCCCGTGAGCGAGGAAGTGGTGGAGAACC
CAACCATCCAGAAGGACGTGCTGGAATGCAACGTGAAGACCACCGAGGTGGTGGGAGACATCATCCTGAA
GCCAGCTAACAACAGCCTGAAGATCACCGAGGAAGTGGGTCACACCGACCTGATGGCCGCTTACGTGGAC
AACAGCTCCCTGACCATCAAGAAGCCCAACGAGCTGAGCAGGGTGCTGGGTCTGAAGACCCTGGCTACTC
ACGGTCTGGCTGCTGTGAACTCTGTGCCATGGGACACCATCGCTAACTACGCCAAGCCTTTCCTGAACAA
GGTGGTGTCCACCACCACCAACATCGTGACCAGATGTCTGAACCGCGTGTGCACCAACTACATGCCCTAC
TTCTTCACCCTGCTGCTGCAGCTGTGCACCTTCACCAGAAGCACCAACTCCCGTATCAAGGCTAGCATGC
CTACCACCATCGCCAAGAACACCGTGAAGAGCGTGGGAAAGTTCTGCCTGGAGGCTTCCTTCAACTACCT
GAAGTCTCCAAACTTCAGCAAGCTGATCAACATCATCATCTGGTTCCTGCTGCTCTCCGTGTGCCTGGGT
TCCCTGATCTACTCTACCGCCGCTCTGGGAGTGCTGATGTCTAACCTGGGTATGCCTAGCTACTGCACTG
GTTACAGAGAGGGATACCTGAACAGCACCAACGTGACCATCGCCACCTACTGCACCGGCAGCATCCCATG
CTCCGTGTGCCTGTCTGGACTGGACAGCCTGGACACCTACCCCTCCCTGGAAACCATCCAGATCACCATC
TCTAGCTTCAAGTGGGACCTGACCGCCTTCGGTCTGGTGGCTGAGTGGTTCCTGGCCTACATCCTGTTCA
CCAGGTTCTTCTACGTGCTGGGCCTGGCCGCTATCATGCAGCTGTTCTTCTCCTACTTCGCTGTGCACTT
CATCAGCAACTCCTGGCTGATGTGGCTGATCATCAACCTGGTGCAGATGGCTCCCATCTCTGCCATGGTG
CGCATGTACATCTTCTTCGCCAGCTTCTACTACGTGTGGAAGTCCTACGTGCACGTGGTGGACGGTTGCA
ACTCCTCTACCTGCATGATGTGCTACAAGCGCAACAGGGCTACCAGGGTGGAGTGCACCACCATCGTGAA
CGGCGTGCGCAGGTCCTTCTACGTGTACGCCAACGGCGGCAAGGGATTCTGCAAGCTGCACAACTGGAAC
TGCGTGAACTGCGACACCTTCTGCGCTGGCTCCACCTTCATCTCTGACGAGGTGGCCAGAGACCTGAGCC
TGCAGTTCAAGCGTCCAATCAACCCCACCGACCAGAGCTCCTACATCGTGGACTCTGTGACCGTGAAGAA
CGGTAGCATCCACCTGTACTTCGACAAGGCTGGCCAGAAGACCTACGAGCGCCACTCTCTGAGCCACTTC
GTGAACCTGGACAACCTGAGGGCCAACAACACCAAGGGCAGCCTGCCTATCAACGTGATCGTGTTCGACG
GAAAGTCCAAGTGCGAGGAATCTAGCGCCAAGTCCGCCAGCGTGTACTACAGCCAGCTGATGTGCCAGCC
AATCCTGCTGCTGGACCAGGCTCTGGTGTCTGACGTGGGAGACAGCGCCGAAGTGGCCGTGAAGATGTTC
GACGCCTACGTGAACACCTTCTCCTCTACCTTCAACGTGCCTATGGAGAAGCTGAAGACCCTGGTGGCTA
CTGCTGAGGCTGAACTGGCTAAGAACGTGTCCCTGGACAACGTGCTGAGCACCTTCATCTCCGCCGCTAG
GCAGGGTTTCGTGGACTCTGACGTGGAAACCAAAGACGTGGTGGAGTGCCTGAAGCTGTCTCACCAGAGC
GACATCGAAGTGACCGGCGACTCCTGCAACAACTACATGCTGACCTACAACAAGGTGGAGAACATGACCC
CAAGAGACCTGGGAGCTTGCATCGACTGCTCCGCCCGTCACATCAACGCTCAGGTGGCCAAGTCTCACAA
CATCGCCCTGATCTGGAACGTGAAGGACTTCATGAGCCTGTCCGAGCAGCTGCGCAAGCAGATCAGGAGC
GCCGCTAAGAAGAACAACCTGCCCTTCAAGCTGACCTGCGCTACCACCAGACAGGTGGTGAACGTGGTGA
CCACCAAGATCGCCCTGAAGGGCGGATAA
